Addgene plasmid #159922: pAAV-Ef1a-MCP-huADARE488QT490A
Purpose: Fusion of MS2 coat protein to Human ADAR2 E488QT490A, under Ef1a promoter, with WPRE. AKA 116v5
Depositing lab: Fei Chen. Depositing organization: Broad Institute. Publication: RNA timestamps identify the age of single molecules in RNA sequencing. Rodriques SG, Chen LM, Liu S, Zhong ED, Scherrer JR, Boyden ES, Chen F. Nat Biotechnol. 2020 Oct 19. pii: 10.1038/s41587-020-0704-z. doi: 10.1038/s41587-020-0704-z. PubMed 33077959.
Backbone
  Vector backbone: pAAV
  Backbone size w/o insert (bp): 3000
  Total vector size (bp): 7000
  Vector type: AAV
Growth in bacteria
  Bacterial resistance: Ampicillin, 100 μg/mL
  Growth temperature: 37°C
  Growth strain: NEB Stable
  Copy number: High Copy
Gene/Insert
  Gene/Insert name: Human ADAR2 E488QT490A
  Species: H. sapiens (human)
  Entrez Gene: ADARB1 (a.k.a. ADAR2, DRABA2, DRADA2, NEDHYMS, RED1)
  Promoter: EF1a
  Cloning method: Gibson Cloning
  Sequencing primers: 5′ EF1a-fwd; 3′ WPRE-rev
Terms and licenses: Academic/Nonprofit Terms; Industry Terms: Not Available to Industry
How to cite: pAAV-Ef1a-MCP-huADARE488QT490A was a gift from Fei Chen (Addgene plasmid # 159922 ; http://n2t.net/addgene:159922 ; RRID:Addgene_159922)
