[The description below was written by a language model from this plasmid's Addgene catalogue record and pLannotate feature annotations shown in this document.]
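Description:
pAAV-Ef1a-MCP-huADARE488QT490A is an AAV transfer plasmid of about 6.9–7 kb, built on a pAAV backbone, for expressing an RNA-tethered adenosine deaminase in mammalian cells. It is propagated in bacteria through a high-copy ColE1/pUC-type origin with ampicillin selection (β-lactamase under its own promoter), and it also carries an f1 phage origin. AAV2 inverted terminal repeats flank the expression cassette and provide the cis elements for packaging into recombinant AAV. Both are annotated only as fragments, which is common for these recombination-prone, hard-to-sequence repeats. The record lists a recombination-deficient growth strain.

The payload is a single cassette driven by the strong constitutive human EF-1α promoter. It encodes the bacteriophage MS2 coat protein (MCP), which binds a specific MS2 RNA hairpin, fused upstream of human ADAR2 (ADARB1) carrying the E488Q and T490A substitutions. The ADAR2 feature covers only part of the gene, about 1.15 kb, consistent with the catalytic deaminase portion rather than the full-length protein. The automated annotation matched it to the rat orthologue, but the catalogue states human origin. The nature of the linker between MCP and the ADAR2 segment is not described. A WPRE downstream of the coding sequence boosts transcript stability and expression, and a bovine growth hormone polyadenylation signal terminates the transcript. The short SV40 large T and lacZα fragments appear to be backbone remnants.

MCP recruits the A-to-I editing enzyme to transcripts bearing MS2 hairpins, so edits accumulate nearby. The associated publication used this approach for RNA "timestamps" that infer the age of individual RNA molecules from sequencing data.
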