Features (pLannotate 1.2.2; 13 found; start..end, strand, type, name):
      1..1179    +  promoter       EF-1α promoter: strong constitutive promoter for human elongation factor EF-1α
   1241..1591    +  CDS            CAPSD_BPMS2 (fragment): Experimental evidence at protein level: Swiss-Prot protein existence level 1. Acts as a translational repressor of viral replicase synthesis late in infection. This latter function is the result of capsid protein interaction with an RNA hairpin which contains the replicase ribosome-binding site. From Escherichia phage MS2 (Bacteriophage MS2).
   1976..3130    +  CDS            Adarb1 (fragment): RED1_RAT - Also known as Red1. Experimental evidence at protein level: Swiss-Prot protein existence level 1. Catalyzes the hydrolytic deamination of adenosine to inosine in double-stranded RNA (dsRNA) referred to as A-to-I RNA editing. This may affect gene expression and function in a number of ways that include mRNA translation by changing codons and hence the amino acid sequence of proteins; pre-mRNA splicing by altering splice site recognition sequences; RNA stability by changing sequences involved in nuclease recognition; genetic stability in the case of RNA virus genomes by changing seque
   3199..3787    +  misc_feature   WPRE: woodchuck hepatitis virus posttranscriptional regulatory element
   3828..4035    +  polyA_signal   bGH poly(A) signal: bovine growth hormone polyadenylation signal
   4066..4134    -  CDS            large T antigen (fragment): large T antigen from SV40 (simian virus 40)
   4205..4262    +  repeat_region  AAV2 ITR (fragment): inverted terminal repeat of adeno-associated virus serotype 2 inverted
   4422..5010    -  rep_origin     ori: high-copy-number ColE1/pMB1/pBR322/pUC origin of replication
   5181..6041    -  CDS            AmpR: β-lactamase; bla; confers resistance to ampicillin, carbenicillin, and related antibiotics
   6042..6146    -  promoter       AmpR promoter: bla
   6199..6627    -  rep_origin     f1 ori (sequence partly withheld): f1 bacteriophage origin of replication; arrow indicates direction of (+) strand synthesis
   6632..6701    -  CDS            lacZα (fragment): LacZα fragment of β-galactosidase; lacZ fragment
   6696..6828    -  repeat_region  AAV2 ITR (fragment): inverted terminal repeat of adeno-associated virus serotype 2 inverted
>Addgene plasmid #159922 | pAAV-Ef1a-MCP-huADARE488QT490A | addgene full sequence | sequence record 318466 | Addgene NGS Result
GGCTCCGGTGCCCGTCAGTGGGCAGAGCGCACATCGCCCACAGTCCCCGAGAAGTTGGGGGGAGGGGTCG
GCAATTGAACCGGTGCCTAGAGAAGGTGGCGCGGGGTAAACTGGGAAAGTGATGTCGTGTACTGGCTCCG
CCTTTTTCCCGAGGGTGGGGGAGAACCGTATATAAGTGCAGTAGTCGCCGTGAACGTTCTTTTTCGCAAC
GGGTTTGCCGCCAGAACACAGGTAAGTGCCGTGTGTGGTTCCCGCGGGCCTGGCCTCTTTACGGGTTATG
GCCCTTGCGTGCCTTGAATTACTTCCACCTGGCTGCAGTACGTGATTCTTGATCCCGAGCTTCGGGTTGG
AAGTGGGTGGGAGAGTTCGAGGCCTTGCGCTTAAGGAGCCCCTTCGCCTCGTGCTTGAGTTGAGGCCTGG
CCTGGGCGCTGGGGCCGCCGCGTGCGAATCTGGTGGCACCTTCGCGCCTGTCTCGCTGCTTTCGATAAGT
CTCTAGCCATTTAAAATTTTTGATGACCTGCTGCGACGCTTTTTTTCTGGCAAGATAGTCTTGTAAATGC
GGGCCAAGATCTGCACACTGGTATTTCGGTTTTTGGGGCCGCGGGCGGCGACGGGGCCCGTGCGTCCCAG
CGCACATGTTCGGCGAGGCGGGGCCTGCGAGCGCGGCCACCGAGAATCGGACGGGGGTAGTCTCAAGCTG
GCCGGCCTGCTCTGGTGCCTGGCCTCGCGCCGCCGTGTATCGCCCCGCCCTGGGCGGCAAGGCTGGCCCG
GTCGGCACCAGTTGCGTGAGCGGAAAGATGGCCGCTTCCCGGCCCTGCTGCAGGGAGCTCAAAATGGAGG
ACGCGGCGCTCGGGAGAGCGGGCGGGTGAGTCACCCACACAAAGGAAAAGGGCCTTTCCGTCCTCAGCCG
TCGCTTCATGTGACTCCACGGAGTACCGGGCGCCGTCCAGGCACCTCGATTAGTTCTCGAGCTTTTGGAG
TACGTCGTCTTTAGGTTGGGGGGAGGGGTTTTATGCGATGGAGTTTCCCCACACTGAGTGGGTGGAGACT
GAAGTTAGGCCAGCTTGGCACTTGATGTAATTCTCCTTGGAATTTGCCCTTTTTGAGTTTGGATCTTGGT
TCATTCTCAAGCCTCAGACAGTGGTTCAAAGTTTTTTTCTTCCATTTCAGGTGTCGTGAGATCCATCGAT
CCGCGGCCGCCACCATGGGTCCAAAGAAGAAGCGCAAAGTGGGTGTGAAGATGGCCAGCAACTTCACTCA
GTTTGTTCTGGTTGACAACGGTGGAACAGGTGACGTTACAGTCGCTCCCAGCAACTTCGCAAACGGCATC
GCTGAGTGGATCTCCAGCAATTCTAGGAGCCAGGCTTACAAAGTGACTTGCTCTGTCAGACAATCCTCCG
CACAGAATAGGAAGTACACAATCAAGGTCGAGGTGCCAAAGGGAGCATGGAGATCCTACCTGAACATGGA
GCTGACAATCCCTATCTTCGCCACCAACTCCGATTGCGAACTGATCGTGAAGGCCATGCAGGGTCTGCTG
AAAGACGGTAATCCAATTCCTTCTGCCATCGCTGCCAACTCCGGTATCTATGCAATGGCCTCCAACTTCA
CCCAGTTCGTGCTGGTTGACAATGGAGGCACAGGCGACGTGACAGTGGCACCATCTAACTTTGCCAATGG
TATCGCTGAATGGATTTCTAGCAACAGCAGGTCCCAGGCATACAAGGTGACCTGCTCCGTCAGGCAATCC
TCCGCTCAGAATCGCAAGTATACCATCAAGGTGGAGGTCCCTAAAGGTGCTTGGAGGAGCTATCTGAACA
TGGAGCTGACTATCCCTATCTTTGCAACTAACTCTGACTGCGAGCTGATTGTCAAGGCAATGCAGGGACT
GCTGAAGGACGGTAATCCCATTCCTTCTGCCATCGCAGCCAATTCCGGAGGTGGTTCTGGAGGAACTGGT
GGCTCTGGTGGTACCCAGCTGCATTTACCGCAGGTTTTAGCTGACGCTGTCTCACGCCTGGTCCTGGGTA
AGTTTGGTGACCTGACCGACAACTTCTCCTCCCCTCACGCTCGCAGAAAAGTGCTGGCTGGAGTCGTCAT
GACAACAGGCACAGATGTTAAAGATGCCAAGGTGATAAGTGTTTCTACAGGAACAAAATGTATTAATGGT
GAATACATGAGTGATCGTGGCCTTGCATTAAATGACTGCCATGCAGAAATAATATCTCGGAGATCCTTGC
TCAGATTTCTTTATACACAACTTGAGCTTTACTTAAATAACAAAGATGATCAAAAAAGATCCATCTTTCA
GAAATCAGAGCGAGGGGGGTTTAGGCTGAAGGAGAATGTCCAGTTTCATCTGTACATCAGCACCTCTCCC
TGTGGAGATGCCAGAATCTTCTCACCACATGAGCCAATCCTGGAAGAACCAGCAGATAGACACCCAAATC
GTAAAGCAAGAGGACAGCTACGGACCAAAATAGAGTCTGGTCAGGGGGCGATTCCAGTGCGCTCCAATGC
GAGCATCCAAACGTGGGACGGGGTGCTGCAAGGGGAGCGGCTGCTCACCATGTCCTGCAGTGACAAGATT
GCACGCTGGAACGTGGTGGGCATCCAGGGATCACTGCTCAGCATTTTCGTGGAGCCCATTTACTTCTCGA
GCATCATCCTGGGCAGCCTTTACCACGGGGACCACCTTTCCAGGGCCATGTACCAGCGGATCTCCAACAT
AGAGGACCTGCCACCTCTCTACACCCTCAACAAGCCTTTGCTCAGTGGCATCAGCAATGCAGAAGCACGG
CAGCCAGGGAAGGCCCCCAACTTCAGTGTCAACTGGACGGTAGGCGACTCCGCTATTGAGGTCATCAACG
CCACGACTGGGAAGGATGAGCTGGGCCGCGCGTCCCGCCTGTGTAAGCACGCGTTGTACTGTCGCTGGAT
GCGTGTGCACGGCAAGGTTCCCTCCCACTTACTACGCTCCAAGATTACCAAGCCCAACGTGTACCATGAG
TCCAAGCTGGCGGCAAAGGAGTACCAGGCCGCCAAGGCGCGTCTGTTCACAGCCTTCATCAAGGCGGGGC
TGGGGGCCTGGGTGGAGAAGCCCACCGAGCAGGACCAGTTCTCACTCACGTAAGCGGCCGCTCGAGTCTA
GAGGGCCCGTTTAAACCCCTAGTGATATCTCCAGAGGATCATATCGATAATCAACCTCTGGATTACAAAA
TTTGTGAAAGATTGACTGGTATTCTTAACTATGTTGCTCCTTTTACGCTATGTGGATACGCTGCTTTAAT
GCCTTTGTATCATGCTATTGCTTCCCGTATGGCTTTCATTTTCTCCTCCTTGTATAAATCCTGGTTGCTG
TCTCTTTATGAGGAGTTGTGGCCCGTTGTCAGGCAACGTGGCGTGGTGTGCACTGTGTTTGCTGACGCAA
CCCCCACTGGTTGGGGCATTGCCACCACCTGTCAGCTCCTTTCCGGGACTTTCGCTTTCCCCCTCCCTAT
TGCCACGGCGGAACTCATCGCCGCCTGCCTTGCCCGCTGCTGGACAGGGGCTCGGCTGTTGGGCACTGAC
AATTCCGTGGTGTTGTCGGGGAAATCATCGTCCTTTCCTTGGCTGCTCGCCTGTGTTGCCACCTGGATTC
TGCGCGGGACGTCCTTCTGCTACGTCCCTTCGGCCCTCAATCCAGCGGACCTTCCTTCCCGCGGCCTGCT
GCCGGCTCTGCGGCCTCTTCCGCGTCTTCGCCTTCGCCCTCAGACGAGTCGGATCTCCCTTTGGGCCGCC
TCCCCGCATCGATACCGTCGACCCGGGCGGCCGCTCATAAAGCTCGACTGTGCCTTCTAGTTGCCAGCCA
TCTGTTGTTTGCCCCTCCCCCGTGCCTTCCTTGACCCTGGAAGGTGCCACTCCCACTGTCCTTTCCTAAT
AAAATGAGGAAATTGCATCGCATTGTCTGAGTAGGTGTCATTCTATTCTGGGGGGTGGGGTGGGGCAGGA
CAGCAAGGGGGAGGATTGGGAAGACAATAGCAGGCATGCTGGGGATGCGGTCCGGACTGTACAATTGCAT
TCATTTTATGTTTCAGGTTCAGGGGGAGATGTGGGAGGTTTTTTAAAGCAAGTAAAACCTCTACAAATGT
GGTAAAATCGATAAGGATCTTCCTAGAGCATGGCTACGTAGATAAGTAGCATGGCGGGTTAATCATTAAC
TACAAGGAACCCCTAGTGATGGAGTTGGCCACTCCCTCTCTGCGCGCTCGCTCGCTCACTGACTCGCTGC
GCTCGGTCGTTCGGCTGCGGCGAGCGGTATCAGCTCACTCAAAGGCGGTAATACGGTTATCCACAGAATC
AGGGGATAACGCAGGAAAGAACATGTGAGCAAAAGGCCAGCAAAAGGCCAGGAACCGTAAAAAGGCCGCG
TTGCTGGCGTTTTTCCATAGGCTCCGCCCCCCTGACGAGCATCACAAAAATCGACGCTCAAGTCAGAGGT
GGCGAAACCCGACAGGACTATAAAGATACCAGGCGTTTCCCCCTGGAAGCTCCCTCGTGCGCTCTCCTGT
TCCGACCCTGCCGCTTACCGGATACCTGTCCGCCTTTCTCCCTTCGGGAAGCGTGGCGCTTTCTCATAGC
TCACGCTGTAGGTATCTCAGTTCGGTGTAGGTCGTTCGCTCCAAGCTGGGCTGTGTGCACGAACCCCCCG
TTCAGCCCGACCGCTGCGCCTTATCCGGTAACTATCGTCTTGAGTCCAACCCGGTAAGACACGACTTATC
GCCACTGGCAGCAGCCACTGGTAACAGGATTAGCAGAGCGAGGTATGTAGGCGGTGCTACAGAGTTCTTG
AAGTGGTGGCCTAACTACGGCTACACTAGAAGAACAGTATTTGGTATCTGCGCTCTGCTGAAGCCAGTTA
CCTTCGGAAAAAGAGTTGGTAGCTCTTGATCCGGCAAACAAACCACCGCTGGTAGCGGTGGTTTTTTTGT
TTGCAAGCAGCAGATTACGCGCAGAAAAAAAGGATCTCAAGAAGATCCTTTGATCTTTTCTACGGGGTCT
GACGCTCAGTGGAACGAAAACTCACGTTAAGGGATTTTGGTCATGAGATTATCAAAAAGGATCTTCACCT
AGATCCTTTTAAATTAAAAATGAAGTTTTAAATCAATCTAAAGTATATATGAGTAAACTTGGTCTGACAG
TTACCAATGCTTAATCAGTGAGGCACCTATCTCAGCGATCTGTCTATTTCGTTCATCCATAGTTGCCTGA
CTCCCCGTCGTGTAGATAACTACGATACGGGAGGGCTTACCATCTGGCCCCAGTGCTGCAATGATACCGC
GACTCCCACGCTCACCGGCTCCAGATTTATCAGCAATAAACCAGCCAGCCGGAAGGGCCGAGCGCAGAAG
TGGTCCTGCAACTTTATCCGCCTCCATCCAGTCTATTAATTGTTGCCGGGAAGCTAGAGTAAGTAGTTCG
CCAGTTAATAGTTTGCGCAACGTTGTTGCCATTGCTACAGGCATCGTGGTGTCACGCTCGTCGTTTGGTA
TGGCTTCATTCAGCTCCGGTTCCCAACGATCAAGGCGAGTTACATGATCCCCCATGTTGTGCAAAAAAGC
GGTTAGCTCCTTCGGTCCTCCGATCGTTGTCAGAAGTAAGTTGGCCGCAGTGTTATCACTCATGGTTATG
GCAGCACTGCATAATTCTCTTACTGTCATGCCATCCGTAAGATGCTTTTCTGTGACTGGTGAGTACTCAA
CCAAGTCATTCTGAGAATAGTGTATGCGGCGACCGAGTTGCTCTTGCCCGGCGTCAATACGGGATAATAC
CGCGCCACATAGCAGAACTTTAAAAGTGCTCATCATTGGAAAACGTTCTTCGGGGCGAAAACTCTCAAGG
ATCTTACCGCTGTTGAGATCCAGTTCGATGTAACCCACTCGTGCACCCAACTGATCTTCAGCATCTTTTA
CTTTCACCAGCGTTTCTGGGTGAGCAAAAACAGGAAGGCAAAATGCCGCAAAAAAGGGAATAAGGGCGAC
ACGGAAATGTTGAATACTCATACTCTTCCTTTTTCAATATTATTGAAGCATTTATCAGGGTTATTGTCTC
ATGAGCGGATACATATTTGAATGTATTTAGAAAAATAAACAAATAGGGGTTCCGCGCACATTTCCCCGAA
AAGTGCCACCTAAATTGTAAGCGTTAATATTTTGTTAAAATTCGCGTTAAATTTTTGTTAAATCAGCTCA
TTTTTTAACCAATAGGCCGAAATCGGCAAAATCCCTTATAAATCAAAAGAATAGACCGAGATAGGGT
[37 nt withheld, positions 6298-6334]
AAAGAACGTGGACTCCAACGTCAAAGG
[49 nt withheld, positions 6362-6410]
T
[91 nt withheld, positions 6412-6502]
G
[124 nt withheld, positions 6504-6627]
CCCATTCGCCATTCAGGCTGCGCAACTGTTGGGAAGGGCGATCGGTGCGGGCCTCTTCGCTATTACGCCA
GCTGCGCGCTCGCTCGCTCACTGAGGCCGCCCGGGCAAAGCCCGGGCGTCGGGCGACCTTTGGTCGCCCG
GCCTCAGTGAGCGAGCGAGCGCGCAGAGAGGGAGTGGCCAACTCCATCACTAGGGGTTCCTTGTAGTTAA
TGATTAACCCGCCATGCTACTTATCTACGTAGCCATGCTCTAGGAAGATCGTAGGTTAATTAA
